>Addgene plasmid #146113 | pRSFDuetP-HsPatL1_399-770_D | depositor full sequence | sequence record 288558 | Full Sequence
GGGGAATTGTGAGCGGATAACAATTCCCCTGTAGAAATAATTTTGTTTAACTTTAATAAGGAGATATACC
ATGGGCAGCAGCCATCACCATCATCACCACAGCGCGGGTCTGGAAGTTCTGTTCCAGGGGCCCCAGGATC
TGGATCCATATGCCAATCTCATGTTGCAGCGGGAAAAGGATTGGGTCTCTAAAATCCAGATGATGCAACT
GCAAAGCACTGATCCCTACCTGGATGATTTTTATTACCAGAATTACTTTGAAAAACTGGAGAAACTGTCA
GCTGCTGAAGAAATACAAGGTGATGGCCCTAAGAAGGAGCGCACCAAGCTTATCACCCCTCAGGTGGCCA
AACTGGAGCACGCCTATAAGCCAGTGCAATTTGAGGGCTCTTTGGGAAAGCTTACCGTTTCTAGTGTGAA
TAATCCCCGAAAAATGATTGATGCTGTTGTGACATCTCGGAGTGAGGATGATGAGACAAAAGAAAAACAA
GTTCGAGACAAGAGGAGAAAAACCCTTGTTATAATTGAGAAAACCTACAGCTTACTCCTTGATGTGGAGG
ACTATGAAAGACGTTATCTCCTAAGTCTGGAAGAAGAGCGACCTGCCCTAATGGATGACAGAAAGCACAA
AATTTGTAGCATGTATGACAACTTAAGGGGGAAATTGCCTGGACAAGAGAGGCCTAGTGATGACCACTTT
GTACAGATCATGTGTATCCGAAAAGGGAAGAGAATGGTTGCCCGTATTCTTCCTTTCCTCTCCACAGAGC
AAGCAGCTGACATTCTCATGACAACAGCCAGGAACCTCCCTTTCCTTATCAAGAAGGATGCACAAGATGA
GGTGCTGCCATGCTTACTGAGTCCCTTCTCTCTCCTTCTCTATCATCTTCCATCAGTGAGTATCACCAGC
CTTTTGCGACAGCTAATGAACCTACCTCAAAGTGCAGCTACACCAGCACTCTCCAATCCTCACCTCACTG
CTGTGCTCCAGAACAAGTTTGGCCTGTCACTGCTCCTCATCCTCCTGAGCCGTGGTGAAGACCTACAGAG
TTCAGACCCTGCTACAGAATCAACACAAAATAATCAGTGGACGGAGGTGATGTTCATGGCAACACGAGAA
CTTCTGCGGATTCCCCAAGCAGCCCTGGCCAAGCCAATCTCTATACCTACAAACCTAGTGTCCCTCTTTT
CTCGCTATGTTGACCGGCAGAAACTGAACTTGCTGGAGACAAAACTGCAGCTAGTTCAGGGGATACGATA
AGCGGCCGCATAATGCTTAAGTCGAACAGAAAGTAATCGTATTGTACACGGCCGCATAATCGAAATTAAT
ACGACTCACTATAGGGGAATTGTGAGCGGATAACAATTCCCCATCTTAGTATATTAGTTAAGTATAAGAA
GGAGATATACATATGGCAGATCTCAATTGGATATCGGCCGGCCACGCGATCGCTGACGTCGGTACCCTCG
AGTCTGGTAAAGAAACCGCTGCTGCGAAATTTGAACGCCAGCACATGGACTCGTCTACTAGCGCAGCTTA
ATTAACCTAGGCTGCTGCCACCGCTGAGCAATAACTAGCATAACCCCTTGGGGCCTCTAAACGGGTCTTG
AGGGGTTTTTTGCTGAAACCTCAGGCATTTGAGAAGCACACGGTCACACTGCTTCCGGTAGTCAATAAAC
CGGTAAACCAGCAATAGACATAAGCGGCTATTTAACGACCCTGCCCTGAACCGACGACAAGCTGACGACC
GGGTCTCCGCAAGTGGCACTTTTCGGGGAAATGTGCGCGGAACCCCTATTTGTTTATTTTTCTAAATACA
TTCAAATATGTATCCGCTCATGAATTAATTCTTAGAAAAACTCATCGAGCATCAAATGAAACTGCAATTT
ATTCATATCAGGATTATCAATACCATATTTTTGAAAAAGCCGTTTCTGTAATGAAGGAGAAAACTCACCG
AGGCAGTTCCATAGGATGGCAAGATCCTGGTATCGGTCTGCGATTCCGACTCGTCCAACATCAATACAAC
CTATTAATTTCCCCTCGTCAAAAATAAGGTTATCAAGTGAGAAATCACCATGAGTGACGACTGAATCCGG
TGAGAATGGCAAAAGTTTATGCATTTCTTTCCAGACTTGTTCAACAGGCCAGCCATTACGCTCGTCATCA
AAATCACTCGCATCAACCAAACCGTTATTCATTCGTGATTGCGCCTGAGCGAGACGAAATACGCGGTCGC
TGTTAAAAGGACAATTACAAACAGGAATCGAATGCAACCGGCGCAGGAACACTGCCAGCGCATCAACAAT
ATTTTCACCTGAATCAGGATATTCTTCTAATACCTGGAATGCTGTTTTCCCGGGGATCGCAGTGGTGAGT
AACCATGCATCATCAGGAGTACGGATAAAATGCTTGATGGTCGGAAGAGGCATAAATTCCGTCAGCCAGT
TTAGTCTGACCATCTCATCTGTAACATCATTGGCAACGCTACCTTTGCCATGTTTCAGAAACAACTCTGG
CGCATCGGGCTTCCCATACAATCGATAGATTGTCGCACCTGATTGCCCGACATTATCGCGAGCCCATTTA
TACCCATATAAATCAGCATCCATGTTGGAATTTAATCGCGGCCTAGAGCAAGACGTTTCCCGTTGAATAT
GGCTCATACTCTTCCTTTTTCAATATTATTGAAGCATTTATCAGGGTTATTGTCTCATGAGCGGATACAT
ATTTGAATGTATTTAGAAAAATAAACAAATAGGCATGCAGCGCTCTTCCGCTTCCTCGCTCACTGACTCG
CTACGCTCGGTCGTTCGACTGCGGCGAGCGGTGTCAGCTCACTCAAAAGCGGTAATACGGTTATCCACAG
AATCAGGGGATAAAGCCGGAAAGAACATGTGAGCAAAAAGCAAAGCACCGGAAGAAGCCAACGCCGCAGG
CGTTTTTCCATAGGCTCCGCCCCCCTGACGAGCATCACAAAAATCGACGCTCAAGCCAGAGGTGGCGAAA
CCCGACAGGACTATAAAGATACCAGGCGTTTCCCCCTGGAAGCTCCCTCGTGCGCTCTCCTGTTCCGACC
CTGCCGCTTACCGGATACCTGTCCGCCTTTCTCCCTTCGGGAAGCGTGGCGCTTTCTCATAGCTCACGCT
GTTGGTATCTCAGTTCGGTGTAGGTCGTTCGCTCCAAGCTGGGCTGTGTGCACGAACCCCCCGTTCAGCC
CGACCGCTGCGCCTTATCCGGTAACTATCGTCTTGAGTCCAACCCGGTAAGACACGACTTATCGCCACTG
GCAGCAGCCATTGGTAACTGATTTAGAGGACTTTGTCTTGAAGTTATGCACCTGTTAAGGCTAAACTGAA
AGAACAGATTTTGGTGAGTGCGGTCCTCCAACCCACTTACCTTGGTTCAAAGAGTTGGTAGCTCAGCGAA
CCTTGAGAAAACCACCGTTGGTAGCGGTGGTTTTTCTTTATTTATGAGATGATGAATCAATCGGTCTATC
AAGTCAACGAACAGCTATTCCGTTACTCTAGATTTCAGTGCAATTTATCTCTTCAAATGTAGCACCTGAA
GTCAGCCCCATACGATATAAGTTGTAATTCTCATGTTAGTCATGCCCCGCGCCCACCGGAAGGAGCTGAC
TGGGTTGAAGGCTCTCAAGGGCATCGGTCGAGATCCCGGTGCCTAATGAGTGAGCTAACTTACATTAATT
GCGTTGCGCTCACTGCCCGCTTTCCAGTCGGGAAACCTGTCGTGCCAGCTGCATTAATGAATCGGCCAAC
GCGCGGGGAGAGGCGGTTTGCGTATTGGGCGCCAGGGTGGTTTTTCTTTTCACCAGTGAGACGGGCAACA
GCTGATTGCCCTTCACCGCCTGGCCCTGAGAGAGTTGCAGCAAGCGGTCCACGCTGGTTTGCCCCAGCAG
GCGAAAATCCTGTTTGATGGTGGTTAACGGCGGGATATAACATGAGCTGTCTTCGGTATCGTCGTATCCC
ACTACCGAGATGTCCGCACCAACGCGCAGCCCGGACTCGGTAATGGCGCGCATTGCGCCCAGCGCCATCT
GATCGTTGGCAACCAGCATCGCAGTGGGAACGATGCCCTCATTCAGCATTTGCATGGTTTGTTGAAAACC
GGACATGGCACTCCAGTCGCCTTCCCGTTCCGCTATCGGCTGAATTTGATTGCGAGTGAGATATTTATGC
CAGCCAGCCAGACGCAGACGCGCCGAGACAGAACTTAATGGGCCCGCTAACAGCGCGATTTGCTGGTGAC
CCAATGCGACCAGATGCTCCACGCCCAGTCGCGTACCGTCTTCATGGGAGAAAATAATACTGTTGATGGG
TGTCTGGTCAGAGACATCAAGAAATAACGCCGGAACATTAGTGCAGGCAGCTTCCACAGCAATGGCATCC
TGGTCATCCAGCGGATAGTTAATGATCAGCCCACTGACGCGTTGCGCGAGAAGATTGTGCACCGCCGCTT
TACAGGCTTCGACGCCGCTTCGTTCTACCATCGACACCACCACGCTGGCACCCAGTTGATCGGCGCGAGA
TTTAATCGCCGCGACAATTTGCGACGGCGCGTGCAGGGCCAGACTGGAGGTGGCAACGCCAATCAGCAAC
GACTGTTTGCCCGCCAGTTGTTGTGCCACGCGGTTGGGAATGTAATTCAGCTCCGCCATCGCCGCTTCCA
CTTTTTCCCGCGTTTTCGCAGAAACGTGGCTGGCCTGGTTCACCACGCGGGAAACGGTCTGATAAGAGAC
ACCGGCATACTCTGCGACATCGTATAACGTTACTGGTTTCACATTCACCACCCTGAATTGACTCTCTTCC
GGGCGCTATCATGCCATACCGCGAAAGGTTTTGCGCCATTCGATGGTGTCCGGGATCTCGACGCTCTCCC
TTATGCGACTCCTGCATTAGGAAATTAATACGACTCACTATA
Features (pLannotate 1.2.2; 18 found; start..end, strand, type, name):
      3..27      +  protein_bind   lac operator: The lac repressor binds to the lac operator to inhibit transcription in E. coli. This inhibition can be relieved by adding lactose or isopropyl-β-D-thiogalactopyranoside (IPTG). lac repressor encoded by lacI
     42..64      +  RBS            RBS: efficient ribosome binding site from bacteriophage T7 gene 10 (Olins and Rangwala, 1989)
    143..1258    +  CDS            PATL1 (fragment): PATL1_HUMAN - Experimental evidence at protein level: Swiss-Prot protein existence level 1. (Microbial infection) In case of infection, required for translation and replication of hepatitis C virus (HCV). From Homo sapiens (Human).
   1327..1345    +  promoter       T7 promoter: promoter for bacteriophage T7 RNA polymerase
   1346..1370    +  protein_bind   lac operator: The lac repressor binds to the lac operator to inhibit transcription in E. coli. This inhibition can be relieved by adding lactose or isopropyl-β-D-thiogalactopyranoside (IPTG). lac repressor encoded by lacI
   1479..1520    +  CDS            S-Tag (fragment): affinity and epitope tag derived from pancreatic ribonuclease A
   1550..1567    +  CDS            SET1 (fragment): solubility-enhancement tag derived from T7 phage gene 10B
   1575..1622    +  terminator     T7 terminator: transcription terminator for bacteriophage T7 RNA polymerase
   1786..1843    +  promoter       AmpR promoter (fragment): bla
   1852..2667    -  CDS            KanR: aminoglycoside phosphotransferase; aph(3')-Ia; confers resistance to kanamycin in bacteria or G418 (Geneticin®) in eukaryotes
   2668..2759    -  promoter       AmpR promoter: bla
   2775..3524    -  rep_origin     RSF ori: Plasmids containing the RSF 1030 origin of replication can be propagated in E. coli cells that contain additional plasmids with compatible origins.
   3607..3671    -  CDS            TcR (fragment): tetracycline efflux protein; tet; confers resistance to tetracycline
   3686..3707    -  protein_bind   CAP binding site: CAP binding activates transcription in the presence of cAMP. E. coli catabolite activator protein
   3720..4802    -  CDS            lacI: lac repressor; lacI; The lac repressor binds to the lac operator to inhibit transcription in E. coli. This inhibition can be relieved by adding lactose or isopropyl-β-D-thiogalactopyranoside (IPTG).
   4803..4880    -  promoter       lacI promoter: lacI
   4888..4923    -  CDS            TcR (fragment): tetracycline efflux protein; tet; confers resistance to tetracycline
   4926..2       +  promoter       T7 promoter (across the origin): promoter for bacteriophage T7 RNA polymerase
