[The description below was written by a language model from this plasmid's Addgene catalogue record and pLannotate feature annotations shown in this document.]
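Description:
pRSFDuetP-HsPatL1_399-770_D is a bacterial expression plasmid encoding a C-terminal portion of human PATL1 (also known as Pat1b), residues 399–770, with the ORF derived from the NCBI reference transcript. The catalogue lists the backbone as unknown, but the name and the annotated features are consistent with an RSFDuet-type dual-expression vector. It carries the RSF1030 origin of replication, which is compatible with other common origins and so allows coexistence with additional plasmids in the same E. coli cell. It also carries a kanamycin resistance gene (aminoglycoside phosphotransferase) for selection and a lacI gene with its own promoter. The record describes it as low copy.

The 4,942-nt depositor sequence contains two T7 promoter/lac operator units. The first spans the sequence origin and is followed by the T7 gene 10 ribosome binding site and the PATL1 fragment. A gap of roughly 80 nt lies between the RBS and the annotated start of the PATL1 coding region, which may hold an N-terminal tag or linker, but no such element is annotated. The second T7–lacO unit lies downstream and appears unoccupied, followed only by a partial S-tag match and the T7 terminator. The short TcR, SET1 and AmpR promoter fragment hits are probably backbone remnants or spurious matches. Transcription requires a host supplying T7 RNA polymerase. It is repressed by LacI and can be induced with IPTG.

The stated purpose is bacterial expression of this PATL1 fragment. The Duet layout and compatible origin would also permit co-expression with partner proteins, though the record does not state a specific application. The depositor notes that the sequence may be theoretical or based on Sanger sequencing.
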