Addgene plasmid #146113: pRSFDuetP-HsPatL1_399-770_D
Purpose: Bacterial Expression of HsPatL1_399-770
Depositing lab: Elisa Izaurralde. Depositing organization: Max Planck Institute for Developmental Biology.
Backbone
  Vector backbone: Unknown
  Vector type: Bacterial Expression
Growth in bacteria
  Bacterial resistance: Kanamycin, 50 μg/mL
  Growth temperature: 37°C
  Growth strain: DH5alpha
  Copy number: Low Copy
Gene/Insert
  Gene/Insert name: HsPatL1_399-770
  Species: H. sapiens (human)
  Entrez Gene: PATL1 (a.k.a. Pat1b, hPat1b)
  Cloning method: Unknown
Terms and licenses: Academic/Nonprofit Terms; Industry Terms: Not Available to Industry
Depositor comments: ORF extracted from NCBI: NM_152716.2 Plasmids from this collection were made available to the research community and donated after the lab closed. Please note that the sequence provided by the depositing laboratory may be theoretical/predicted or based on Sanger sequencing results. There may be discrepancies between sequencing results obtained by Addgene and the depositor sequence. If an Addgene verified sequence is not available, please contact before placing your order to request that our lab fully sequence the plasmid.
How to cite: pRSFDuetP-HsPatL1_399-770_D was a gift from Elisa Izaurralde (Addgene plasmid # 146113 ; http://n2t.net/addgene:146113 ; RRID:Addgene_146113)
